>Addgene plasmid #228471 | pcDNA-HaloGFP-Na2.4 | addgene full sequence | sequence record 453769 | Addgene NGS Result
GACGGATCGGGAGATCTCCCGATCCCCTATGGTGCACTCTCAGTACAATCTGCTCTGATGCCGCATAGTT
AAGCCAGTATCTGCTCCCTGCTTGTGTGTTGGAGGTCGCTGAGTAGTGCGCGAGCAAAATTTAAGCTACA
ACAAGGCAAGGCTTGACCGACAATTGCATGAAGAATCTGCTTAGGGTTAGGCGTTTTGCGCTGCTTCGCG
ATGTACGGGCCAGATATACGCGTTGACATTGATTATTGACTAGTTATTAATAGTAATCAATTACGGGGTC
ATTAGTTCATAGCCCATATATGGAGTTCCGCGTTACATAACTTACGGTAAATGGCCCGCCTGGCTGACCG
CCCAACGACCCCCGCCCATTGACGTCAATAATGACGTATGTTCCCATAGTAACGCCAATAGGGACTTTCC
ATTGACGTCAATGGGTGGAGTATTTACGGTAAACTGCCCACTTGGCAGTACATCAAGTGTATCATATGCC
AAGTACGCCCCCTATTGACGTCAATGACGGTAAATGGCCCGCCTGGCATTATGCCCAGTACATGACCTTA
TGGGACTTTCCTACTTGGCAGTACATCTACGTATTAGTCATCGCTATTACCATGGTGATGCGGTTTTGGC
AGTACATCAATGGGCGTGGATAGCGGTTTGACTCACGGGGATTTCCAAGTCTCCACCCCATTGACGTCAA
TGGGAGTTTGTTTTGGCACCAAAATCAACGGGACTTTCCAAAATGTCGTAACAACTCCGCCCCATTGACG
CAAATGGGCGGTAGGCGTGTACGGTGGGAGGTCTATATAAGCAGAGCTCTCTGGCTAACTAGAGAACCCA
CTGCTTACTGGCTTATCGAAATTAATACGACTCACTATAGGGAGACCCAAGCTGGCTAGCGTGCCGCCAC
CATGGCCTCGAGAATGGCAGAAATCGGTACTGGCTTTCCATTCGACCCCCATTATGTGGAAGTCCTGGGC
GAGCGCATGCACTACGTCGATGTTGGTCCGCGCGATGGCACCCCTGTGCTGTTCCTGCACGGTAACCCGA
CCTCCTCCTACGTGTGGCGCAACATCATCCCGCATGTTGCACCGACCCATCGCTGCATTGCTCCAGACCT
GATCGGTATGGGCAAATCCGACAAACCAGACCTGGGTTATTTCTTCGACGACCACGTCCGCTTCATGGAT
GCCTTCATCGAAGCCCTGGGTCTGGAAGAGGTCGTCCTGGTCATTCACGACTGGGGCTCCGCTCTGGGCT
TCCACTGGGCCAAGCGCAATCCAGAGCGCGTCAAAGGTATTGCATTTATGGAGTTCATCCGCCCTATCCC
GACCTGGGACGAATGGCCAGAATTTGCCCGCGAGACCTTCCAGGCCTTCCGCACCACCGACGTCGGCCGC
AAGCTGATCATCGGTGAAAACGTCTATATCAAGGCCGACAAGCAGAAGAACGGCATCAAGGCGAACTTCG
AGATCCGCCACAACACCGAGGACGGCGGCGTGCAGCTCGCCTACCACTACCAGCAGAACACCCCCATCGG
CGACGGCCCCGTGCTGCTGCCCGACAACCACTACCTGAGCGTCCAGTCCAAACTTTCGAAAGACCCCAAC
GAGAAGCGCGATCACATGGTCCTGCTGGAGCTCGTGACCGCCGCCGGGATCACTCTCGGCATGGACGAGC
TGTACGAGGGCGGTACCGGAGGGAGCATGGTGAGCAAGGGCGAGGAGCTGTTCACCGGGGTGGTGCCCAT
CCTGGTCGAGCTGGACGGCGACGTAAACGGCCACAAGTTCAGCGTGTCCGGCGAGGGTGAGGGCGATGCC
ACCTACGGCAAGCTGACCCTGAAGTTCATCTGCACCACCGGCAAGCTGCCCGTGCCCTGGCCCACCCTCG
TGACCACCCTGACCTACGGCGTGCAGTGCTTCAGCCGCTACCCCGACCACATGAAGCAGCACGACTTCTT
CAAGTCCGCCATGCCCGAAGGCTACATCCAGGAGCGCACCATCTTCTTCAAGGACGACGGCAACTACAAG
ACCCGCGCCGAGGTGAAGTTCGAGGGCGACACCCTGGTGAACCGCATCGAGCTGAAGGGCATCGACTTCA
AGGAGGACGGCAACATCCTGGGGCATAAGCTGGAGTACAACCTGTCGAATTTTTTTATCGAGGGTACGCT
GCCGATGGGTGTCGTCCGCCCGCTGACTGAGGTCGAGATGGACCATTACCGCGAGCCGTTCCTGAATCCT
GTTGACCGCGAGCCACTGTGGCGCTTCCCAAACGAGCTGCCAATCGCCGGTGAGCCAGCGAACATCGTCG
CGCTGGTCGAAGAATACATGGACTGGCTGCACCAGTCCCCTGTCCCGAAGCTGCTGTTCTGGGGCACCCC
AGGCGTTCTGATCCCACCGGCCGAAGCCGCTCGCCTGGCCAAAAGCCTGCCTAACTGCAAGGCTGTGGAC
ATCGGCCCGGGTCTGAATCTGCTGCAAGAAGACAACCCGGACCTGATCGGCAGCGAGATCGCGCGCTGGC
TGTCGACGCACGAGATTCCCGGCTGAAAGCTTGGTAAACCGCTGATCAGCCTCGACTGTGCCTTCTAGTT
GCCAGCCATCTGTTGTTTGCCCCTCCCCCGTGCCTTCCTTGACCCTGGAAGGTGCCACTCCCACTGTCCT
TTCCTAATAAAATGAGGAAATTGCATCGCATTGTCTGAGTAGGTGTCATTCTATTCTGGGGGGTGGGGTG
GGGCAGGACAGCAAGGGGGAGGATTGGGAAGACAATAGCAGGCATGCTGGGGATGCGGTGGGCTCTATGG
CTTCTGAGGCGGAAAGAACCAGCTGGGGCTCTAGGGGGTATCCCC
[124 nt withheld, positions 2846-2969]
C
[91 nt withheld, positions 2971-3061]
A
[49 nt withheld, positions 3063-3111]
CCTTTGACGTTGGAGTCCACGTTCTTT
[37 nt withheld, positions 3139-3175]
ACCCTATCTCGGTCTATTCTTTTGATTTATAAGGGATTTTGCCGATTTCGGCCTATTGGTTAAAAAATGA
GCTGATTTAACAAAAATTTAACGCGAATTAATTCTGTGGAATGTGTGTCAGTTAGGGTGTGGAAAGTCCC
CAGGCTCCCCAGCAGGCAGAAGTATGCAAAGCATGCATCTCAATTAGTCAGCAACCAGGTGTGGAAAGTC
CCCAGGCTCCCCAGCAGGCAGAAGTATGCAAAGCATGCATCTCAATTAGTCAGCAACCATAGTCCCGCCC
CTAACTCCGCCCATCCCGCCCCTAACTCCGCCCAGTTCCGCCCATTCTCCGCCCCATGGCTGACTAATTT
TTTTTATTTATGCAGAGGCCGAGGCCGCCTCTGCCTCTGAGCTATTCCAGAAGTAGTGAGGAGGCTTTTT
TGGAGGCCTAGGCTTTTGCAAAAAGCTCCCGGGAGCTTGTATATCCATTTTCGGATCTGATCAAGAGACA
GGATGAGGATCGTTTCGCATGATTGAACAAGATGGATTGCACGCAGGTTCTCCGGCCGCTTGGGTGGAGA
GGCTATTCGGCTATGACTGGGCACAACAGACAATCGGCTGCTCTGATGCCGCCGTGTTCCGGCTGTCAGC
GCAGGGGCGCCCGGTTCTTTTTGTCAAGACCGACCTGTCCGGTGCCCTGAATGAACTGCAGGACGAGGCA
GCGCGGCTATCGTGGCTGGCCACGACGGGCGTTCCTTGCGCAGCTGTGCTCGACGTTGTCACTGAAGCGG
GAAGGGACTGGCTGCTATTGGGCGAAGTGCCGGGGCAGGATCTCCTGTCATCTCACCTTGCTCCTGCCGA
GAAAGTATCCATCATGGCTGATGCAATGCGGCGGCTGCATACGCTTGATCCGGCTACCTGCCCATTCGAC
CACCAAGCGAAACATCGCATCGAGCGAGCACGTACTCGGATGGAAGCCGGTCTTGTCGATCAGGATGATC
TGGACGAAGAGCATCAGGGGCTCGCGCCAGCCGAACTGTTCGCCAGGCTCAAGGCGCGCATGCCCGACGG
CGAGGATCTCGTCGTGACCCATGGCGATGCCTGCTTGCCGAATATCATGGTGGAAAATGGCCGCTTTTCT
GGATTCATCGACTGTGGCCGGCTGGGTGTGGCGGACCGCTATCAGGACATAGCGTTGGCTACCCGTGATA
TTGCTGAAGAGCTTGGCGGCGAATGGGCTGACCGCTTCCTCGTGCTTTACGGTATCGCCGCTCCCGATTC
GCAGCGCATCGCCTTCTATCGCCTTCTTGACGAGTTCTTCTGAGCGGGACTCTGGGGTTCGAAATGACCG
ACCAAGCGACGCCCAACCTGCCATCACGAGATTTCGATTCCACCGCCGCCTTCTATGAAAGGTTGGGCTT
CGGAATCGTTTTCCGGGACGCCGGCTGGATGATCCTCCAGCGCGGGGATCTCATGCTGGAGTTCTTCGCC
CACCCCAACTTGTTTATTGCAGCTTATAATGGTTACAAATAAAGCAATAGCATCACAAATTTCACAAATA
AAGCATTTTTTTCACTGCATTCTAGTTGTGGTTTGTCCAAACTCATCAATGTATCTTATCATGTCTGTAT
ACCGTCGACCTCTAGCTAGAGCTTGGCGTAATCATGGTCATAGCTGTTTCCTGTGTGAAATTGTTATCCG
CTCACAATTCCACACAACATACGAGCCGGAAGCATAAAGTGTAAAGCCTGGGGTGCCTAATGAGTGAGCT
AACTCACATTAATTGCGTTGCGCTCACTGCCCGCTTTCCAGTCGGGAAACCTGTCGTGCCAGCTGCATTA
ATGAATCGGCCAACGCGCGGGGAGAGGCGGTTTGCGTATTGGGCGCTCTTCCGCTTCCTCGCTCACTGAC
TCGCTGCGCTCGGTCGTTCGGCTGCGGCGAGCGGTATCAGCTCACTCAAAGGCGGTAATACGGTTATCCA
CAGAATCAGGGGATAACGCAGGAAAGAACATGTGAGCAAAAGGCCAGCAAAAGGCCAGGAACCGTAAAAA
GGCCGCGTTGCTGGCGTTTTTCCATAGGCTCCGCCCCCCTGACGAGCATCACAAAAATCGACGCTCAAGT
CAGAGGTGGCGAAACCCGACAGGACTATAAAGATACCAGGCGTTTCCCCCTGGAAGCTCCCTCGTGCGCT
CTCCTGTTCCGACCCTGCCGCTTACCGGATACCTGTCCGCCTTTCTCCCTTCGGGAAGCGTGGCGCTTTC
TCATAGCTCACGCTATAGGTATCTCAGTTCGGTGTAGGTCGTTCGCTCCAAGCTGGGCTGTGTGCACGAA
CCCCCCGTTCAGCCCGACCGCTGCGCCTTATCCGGTAACTATCGTCTTGAGTCCAACCCGGTAAGACACG
ACTTATCGCCACTGGCAGCAGCCACTGGTAACAGGATTAGCAGAGCGAGGTATGTAGGCGGTGCTACAGA
GTTCTTGAAGTGGTGGCCTAACTACGGCTACACTAGAAGAACAGTATTTGGTATCTGCGCTCTGCTGAAG
CCAGTTACCTTCGGAAAAAGAGTTGGTAGCTCTTGATCCGGCAAACAAACCACCGCTGGTAGCGGTGGTT
TTTTTGTTTGCAAGCAGCAGATTACGCGCAGAAAAAAAGGATCTCAAGAAGATCCTTTGATCTTTTCTAC
GGGGTCTGACGCTCAGTGGAACGAAAACTCACGTTAAGGGATTTTGGTCATGAGATTATCAAAAAGGATC
TTCACCTAGATCCTTTTAAATTAAAAATGAAGTTTTAAATCAATCTAAAGTATATATGAGTAAACTTGGT
CTGACAGTTACCAATGCTTAATCAGTGAGGCACCTATCTCAGCGATCTGTCTATTTCGTTCATCCATAGT
TGCCTGACTCCCCGTCGTGTAGATAACTACGATACGGGAGGGCTTACCATCTGGCCCCAGTGCTGCAATG
ATACCGCGAGACCCACGCTCACCGGCTCCAGATTTATCAGCAATAAACCAGCCAGCCGGAAGGGCCGAGC
GCAGAAGTGGTCCTGCAACTTTATCCGCCTCCATCCAGTCTATTAATTGTTGCCGGGAAGCTAGAGTAAG
TAGTTCGCCAGTTAATAGTTTGCGCAACGTTGTTGCCATTGCTACAGGCATCGTGGTGTCACGCTCGTCG
TTTGGTATGGCTTCATTCAGCTCCGGTTCCCAACGATCAAGGCGAGTTACATGATCCCCCATGTTGTGCA
AAAAAGCGGTTAGCTCCTTCGGTCCTCCGATCGTTGTCAGAAGTAAGTTGGCCGCAGTGTTATCACTCAT
GGTTATGGCAGCACTGCATAATTCTCTTACTGTCATGCCATCCGTAAGATGCTTTTCTGTGACTGGTGAG
TACTCAACCAAGTCATTCTGAGAATAGTGTATGCGGCGACCGAGTTGCTCTTGCCCGGCGTCAATACGGG
ATAATACCGCGCCACATAGCAGAACTTTAAAAGTGCTCATCATTGGAAAACGTTCTTCGGGGCGAAAACT
CTCAAGGATCTTACCGCTGTTGAGATCCAGTTCGATGTAACCCACTCGTGCACCCAACTGATCTTCAGCA
TCTTTTACTTTCACCAGCGTTTCTGGGTGAGCAAAAACAGGAAGGCAAAATGCCGCAAAAAAGGGAATAA
GGGCGACACGGAAATGTTGAATACTCATACTCTTCCTTTTTCAATATTATTGAAGCATTTATCAGGGTTA
TTGTCTCATGAGCGGATACATATTTGAATGTATTTAGAAAAATAAACAAATAGGGGTTCCGCGCACATTT
CCCCGAAAAGTGCCACCTGACGTC
Features (pLannotate 1.2.2; 22 found; start..end, strand, type, name):
     28..80      -  misc_feature   bom (fragment): basis of mobility region from pBR322
    235..614     +  enhancer       CMV enhancer: human cytomegalovirus immediate early enhancer
    615..818     +  promoter       CMV promoter: human cytomegalovirus (CMV) immediate early promoter
    814..847     +  LTR            5' LTR (truncated) (fragment): truncated 5' long terminal repeat (LTR) from HIV-1
    863..881     +  promoter       T7 promoter: promoter for bacteriophage T7 RNA polymerase
    924..1413    +  CDS            HaloTag® (fragment): modified bacterial dehalogenase that forms covalent bonds with chloroalkane derivatives
   1416..2141    +  CDS            cEGFP: cEGFP is a basic (constitutively fluorescent) green fluorescent protein published in 2008, derived from Aequorea victoria.
   2152..2543    +  CDS            HaloTag® (fragment): modified bacterial dehalogenase that forms covalent bonds with chloroalkane derivatives
   2576..2800    +  polyA_signal   bGH poly(A) signal: bovine growth hormone polyadenylation signal
   2804..2825    +  promoter       SV40 promoter (fragment): SV40 enhancer and early promoter
   2846..3274    +  rep_origin     f1 ori (sequence partly withheld): f1 bacteriophage origin of replication; arrow indicates direction of (+) strand synthesis
   3288..3617    +  promoter       SV40 promoter: SV40 enhancer and early promoter
   3684..4475    +  CDS            neo: KKA2_KLEPN - Also known as kan, nptII. Experimental evidence at protein level: Swiss-Prot protein existence level 1. Resistance to kanamycin, neomycin, paromomycin, ribostamycin, butirosin and gentamicin B. From Klebsiella pneumoniae.
   4499..4657    +  CDS            ble (fragment): BLE_KLEPN - Experimental evidence at protein level: Swiss-Prot protein existence level 1. Binding protein with a strong affinity to the bleomycin family of antibiotics. Binds to CL990; an antimitotic-antibiotic compound. From Klebsiella pneumoniae.
   4652..4773    +  polyA_signal   SV40 poly(A) signal: SV40 polyadenylation signal
   4846..4862    -  protein_bind   lac operator: The lac repressor binds to the lac operator to inhibit transcription in E. coli. This inhibition can be relieved by adding lactose or isopropyl-β-D-thiogalactopyranoside (IPTG). lac repressor encoded by lacI
   4870..4900    -  promoter       lac promoter: promoter for the E. coli lac operon
   4915..4936    -  protein_bind   CAP binding site: CAP binding activates transcription in the presence of cAMP. E. coli catabolite activator protein
   4949..5041    -  CDS            lacI (fragment): lac repressor; lacI; The lac repressor binds to the lac operator to inhibit transcription in E. coli. This inhibition can be relieved by adding lactose or isopropyl-β-D-thiogalactopyranoside (IPTG).
   5224..5812    -  rep_origin     ori: high-copy-number ColE1/pMB1/pBR322/pUC origin of replication
   5983..6843    -  CDS            AmpR: β-lactamase; bla; confers resistance to ampicillin, carbenicillin, and related antibiotics
   6844..6948    -  promoter       AmpR promoter: bla
