[The description below was written by a language model from this plasmid's Addgene catalogue record and pLannotate feature annotations shown in this document.]
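Description:
pcDNA-HaloGFP-Na2.4 is a mammalian expression plasmid built on the pcDNA3.1 backbone that encodes HaloGFP-Na2.4, a synthetic green fluorescent indicator for intracellular sodium ions. The sequenced plasmid is about 7 kb and is propagated in E. coli through a high-copy ColE1/pUC-type origin with ampicillin selection from the β-lactamase gene. An f1 origin is also present. For selection in mammalian cells, the backbone carries a neomycin/kanamycin phosphotransferase gene driven by the SV40 enhancer/early promoter and terminated by an SV40 polyadenylation signal. This arrangement is normally used for G418 selection of stable transfectants. Short annotated fragments of ble, lacI, lac promoter/operator elements, bom and an HIV-1 LTR appear to be backbone remnants or sequence-similarity hits rather than functional parts of the design.

The roughly 1.6 kb insert, cloned between XhoI and HindIII sites, lies downstream of the CMV immediate-early enhancer and promoter and upstream of the bovine growth hormone polyadenylation signal. A T7 promoter sits just ahead of the coding region. The annotation shows the open reading frame as an N-terminal portion of HaloTag, then an EGFP-derived green fluorescent protein, then the remaining portion of HaloTag, so the fluorescent protein is inserted within the HaloTag sequence. HaloTag is a modified dehalogenase that bonds covalently to chloroalkane ligands. The record describes the indicator as chemigenetic, combining a synthetic chelator with a green fluorescent protein. This implies that a chloroalkane-linked sodium chelator attaches to the HaloTag portion and sodium binding modulates GFP fluorescence, although the record does not spell out the mechanism. The plasmid is intended for expressing the protein component in mammalian cells for imaging of intracellular sodium.
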