Addgene plasmid #228471: pcDNA-HaloGFP-Na2.4
Purpose: Mammalian expression of green fluorescent sodium ion indicator HaloGFP-Na2.4
Depositing lab: Robert Campbell. Depositing organization: The University of Tokyo. Publication: A chemigenetic indicator based on a synthetic chelator and a green fluorescent protein for imaging of intracellular sodium ions. Takeuchi S, Imai S, Terai T, Campbell RE. RSC Chem Biol. 2024 Dec 3. doi: 10.1039/d4cb00256c. PubMed 39678364.
Backbone
  Vector backbone: pcDNA3.1
  Vector type: Mammalian Expression
Growth in bacteria
  Bacterial resistance: Ampicillin, 100 μg/mL
  Growth temperature: 37°C
  Growth strain: DH5alpha
  Copy number: Unknown
Gene/Insert
  Gene/Insert name: HaloGFP-Na2.4
  Species: Synthetic
  Insert size (bp): 1620
  Cloning method: Restriction Enzyme; 5′ cloning site Xho1 (unknown if destroyed); 3′ cloning site Hind3 (unknown if destroyed)
  Sequencing primers: 5′ CGCAAATGGGCGGTAGGCGTG
Terms and licenses: Academic/Nonprofit Terms; Industry Terms: Not Available to Industry
How to cite: pcDNA-HaloGFP-Na2.4 was a gift from Robert Campbell (Addgene plasmid # 228471 ; http://n2t.net/addgene:228471 ; RRID:Addgene_228471)
